>Addgene plasmid #141059 | pPB-DEST-R5R4-pHygTK | addgene full sequence | sequence record 305018 | Addgene NGS Result
CTAAATTGTAAGCGTTAATATTTTGTTAAAATTCGCGTTAAATTTTTGTTAAATCAGCTCATTTTTTAAC
CAATAGGCCGAAATCGGCAAAATCCCTTATAAATCAAAAGAATAGACCGAGATAGGGT
[37 nt withheld, positions 129-165]
AAAGAACGTGGACTCCAACGTCAAAGG
[49 nt withheld, positions 193-241]
T
[91 nt withheld, positions 243-333]
G
[124 nt withheld, positions 335-458]
CCCATTCGCCATTCAGGCTGCGCAACTGTTGGGAAGGGCGATCGGTGCGGGCCTCTTCGCTATTACGCCA
GCTGGCGAAAGGGGGATGTGCTGCAAGGCGATTAAGTTGGGTAACGCCAGGGTTTTCCCAGTCACGACGT
TGTAAAACGACGGCCAGTGAATTGTAATACGACTCACTATAGGGCGAATTGGGTACCTTAACCCTAGAAA
GATAGTCTGCGTAAAATTGACGCATGCATTCTTGAAATATTGCTCTCTCTTTCTAAATAGCGCGAATCCG
TCGCTGTGCATTTAGGACATCTCAGTCGCCGCTTGGAGCTCCCGTGAGGCGTGCTTGTCAATGAGGTAAG
TGTCACTGATTTTGAACTATAACGACCGCGTGAGTCAAAATGACGCATGATTATCTTTTACGTGACTTTT
AAGATTTAACTCATACGATAATTATATTGTTATTTCATGTTCTACTTACGTGATAACTTATTATATATAT
ATTTTCTTGTTATAGATGATCCACTAGTAACGGCCGCCAGTGTGCTGGAATTCGCGGCCGCTAGAGTCGG
GGCAACTTTGTATACAAAAGTTGAACGAGAAACGTAAAATGATATAAATATCAATATATTAAATTAGATT
TTGCATAAAAAACAGACTACATAATACTGTAAAACACAACATATCCAGTCACTATGAATCAACTACTTAG
ATGGTATTAGTGACCTGTAGTCGACCGACAGCCTTCCAAATGTTCTTCGGGTGATGCTGCCAACTTAGTC
GACCGACAGCCTTCCAAATGTTCTTCTCAAACGGAATCGTCGTATCCAGCCTACTCGCTATTGTCCTCAA
TGCCGTATTAAATCATAAAAAGAAATAAGAAAAAGAGGTGCGAGCCTCTTTTTTGTGTGACAAAATAAAA
ACATCTACCTATTCATATACGCTAGTGTCATAGTCCTGAAAATCATCTGCATCAAGAACAATTTCACAAC
TCTTATACTTTTCTCTTACAAGTCGTTCGGCTTCATCTGGATTTTCAGCCTCTATACTTACTAAACGTGA
TAAAGTTTCTGTAATTTCTACTGTATCGACCTGCAGACTGGCTGTGTATAAGGGAGCCTGACATTTATAT
TCCCCAGAACATCAGGTTAATGGCGTTTTTGATGTCATTTTCGCGGTGGCTGAGATCAGCCACTTCTTCC
CCGATAACGGAGACCGGCACACTGGCCATATCGGTGGTCATCATGCGCCAGCTTTCATCCCCGATATGCA
CCACCGGGTAAAGTTCACGGGAGACTTTATCTGACAGCAGACGTGCACTGGCCAGGGGGATCACCATCCG
TCGCCCGGGCGTGTCAATAATATCACTCTGTACATCCACAAACAGACGATAACGGCTCTCTCTTTTATAG
GTGTAAACCTTAAACTGCATTTCACCAGCCCCTGTTCTCGTCAGCAAAAGAGCCGTTCATTTCAATAAAC
CGGGCGACCTCAGCCATCCCTTCCTGATTTTCCGCTTTCCAGCGTTCGGCACGCAGACGACGGGCTTCAT
TCTGCATGGTTGTGCTTACCAGACCGGAGATATTGACATCATATATGCCTTGAGCAACTGATAGCTGTCG
CTGTCAACTGTCACTGTAATACGCTGCTTCATAGCATACCTCTTTTTGACATACTTCGGGTATACATATC
AGTATATATTCTTATACCGCAAAAATCAGCGCGCAAATACGCATACTGTTATCTGGCTTTTAGTAAGCCG
GATCCACGCGGCGTTTACGCCCCCCCTGCCACTCATCGCAGTACTGTTGTAATTCATTAAGCATTCTGCC
GACATGGAAGCCATCACAAACGGCATGATGAACCTGAATCGCCAGCGGCATCAGCACCTTGTCGCCTTGC
GTATAATATTTGCCCATGGTGAAAACGGGGGCGAAGAAGTTGTCCATATTGGCCACGTTTAAATCAAAAC
TGGTGAAACTCACCCAGGGATTGGCTGAGACGAAAAACATATTCTCAATAAACCCTTTAGGGAAATAGGC
CAGGTTTTCACCGTAACACGCCACATCTTGCGAATATATGTGTAGAAACTGCCGGAAATCGTCGTGGTAT
TCACTCCAGAGCGATGAAAACGTTTCAGTTTGCTCATGGAAAACGGTGTAACAAGGGTGAACACTATCCC
ATATCACCAGCTCACCGTCTTTCATTGCCATACGGAATTCCGGATGAGCATTCATCAGGCGGGCAAGAAT
GTGAATAAAGGCCGGATAAAACTTGTGCTTATTTTTCTTTACGGTCTTTAAAAAGGCCGTAATATCCAGC
TGAACGGTCTGGTTATAGGTACATTGAGCAACTGACTGAAATGCCTCAAAATGTTCTTTACGATGCCATT
GGGATATATCAACGGTGGTATATCCAGTGATTTTTTTCTCCATTTTAGCTTCCTTAGCTCCTGAAAATCT
CGATAACTCAAAAAATACGCCCGGTAGTGATCTTATTTCATTATGGTGAAAGTTGGAACCTCTTACGTGC
CGATCAACGTCTCATTTTCGCCAAAAGTTGGCCCAGGGCTTCCCGGTATCAACAGGGACACCAGGATTTA
TTTATTCTGCGAAGTGATCTTCCGTCACAGGTATTTATTCGGCGCAAAGTGCGTCGGGTGATGCTGCCAA
CTTAGTCGACTACAGGTCACTAATACCATCTAAGTAGTTGATTCATAGTGACTGGATATGTTGTGTTTTA
CAGTATTATGTAGTCTGTTTTTTATGCAAAATCTAATTTAATATATTGATATTTATATCATTTTACGTTT
CTCGTTCAACTTTTCTATACAAAGTTGCCCCGACCTGCAGGCATGCAAGCTTTAATGCGGTAGTTTATCA
CAGTTAAATTGCTAACGCAGTCAGGCACCGTGTATGAAATCTAACAATGCGCTCATCGTCATCCTCGGCA
CCGTCACCCTGGATGCTGTAGGCATAGGCTTGGTTATGCCGGTACTGCCGGGCCTCTTGCGGGGAATTCT
ACCGGGTAGGGGAGGCGCTTTTCCCAAGGCAGTCTGGAGCATGCGCTTTAGCAGCCCCGCTGGGCACTTG
GCGCTACACAAGTGGCCTCTGGCCTCGCACACATTCCACATCCACCGGTAGGCGCCAACCGGCTCCGTTC
TTTGGTGGCCCCTTCGCGCCACCTTCTACTCCTCCCCTAGTCAGGAAGTTCCCCCCCGCCCCGCAGCTCG
CGTCGTGCAGGACGTGACAAATGGAAGTAGCACGTCTCACTAGTCTCGTGCAGATGGACAGCACCGCTGA
GCAATGGAAGCGGGTAGGCCTTTGGGGCAGCGGCCAATAGCAGCTTTGCTCCTTCGCTTTCTGGGCTCAG
AGGCTGGGAAGGGGTGGGTCCGGGGGCGGGCTCAGGGGCGGGCTCAGGGGCGGGGCGGGCGCCCGAAGGT
CCTCCGGAGGCCCGGCATTCTGCACGCTTCAAAAGCGCACGTCTGCCGCGCTGTTCTCCTCTTCCTCATC
TCCGGGCCTTTCGACCGATCATCAAGCTTGATCCTCATGAAAAAGCCTGAACTCACCGCGACGTCTGTCG
AGAAGTTTCTGATCGAAAAGTTCGACAGCGTCTCCGACCTGATGCAGCTCTCGGAGGGCGAAGAATCTCG
TGCTTTCAGCTTCGATGTAGGAGGGCGTGGATATGTCCTGCGGGTAAATAGCTGCGCCGATGGTTTCTAC
AAAGATCGTTATGTTTATCGGCACTTTGCATCGGCCGCGCTCCCGATTCCGGAAGTGCTTGACATTGGGG
AATTCAGCGAGAGCCTGACCTATTGCATCTCCCGCCGTGCACAGGGTGTCACGTTGCAAGACCTGCCTGA
AACCGAACTGCCCGCTGTTCTGCAGCCGGTCGCGGAGGCCATGGATGCGATCGCTGCGGCCGATCTTAGC
CAGACGAGCGGGTTCGGCCCATTCGGACCGCAAGGAATCGGTCAATACACTACATGGCGTGATTTCATAT
GCGCGATTGCTGATCCCCATGTGTATCACTGGCAAACTGTGATGGACGACACCGTCAGTGCGTCCGTCGC
GCAGGCTCTCGATGAGCTGATGCTTTGGGCCGAGGACTGCCCCGAAGTCCGGCACCTCGTGCACGCGGAT
TTCGGCTCCAACAATGTCCTGACGGACAATGGCCGCATAACAGCGGTCATTGACTGGAGCGAGGCGATGT
TCGGGGATTCCCAATACGAGGTCGCCAACATCTTCTTCTGGAGGCCGTGGTTGGCTTGTATGGAGCAGCA
GACGCGCTACTTCGAGCGGAGGCATCCGGAGCTTGCAGGATCGCCGCGGCTCCGGGCGTATATGCTCCGC
ATTGGTCTTGACCAACTCTATCAGAGCTTGGTTGACGGCAATTTCGATGATGCAGCTTGGGCGCAGGGTC
GATGCGACGCAATCGTCCGATCCGGAGCCGGGACTGTCGGGCGTACACAAATCGCCCGCAGAAGCGCGGC
CGTCTGGACCGATGGCTGTGTAGAAGTCGCGTCTGCGTTCGACCAGGCTGCGCGTTCTCGCGGCCATAGC
AACCGACGTACGGCGTTGCGCCCTCGCCGGCAGCAAGAAGCCACGGAAGTCCGCCCGGAGCAGAAAATGC
CCACGCTACTGCGGGTTTATATAGACGGTCCCCACGGGATGGGGAAAACCACCACCACGCAACTGCTGGT
GGCCCTGGGTTCGCGCGACGATATCGTCTACGTACCCGAGCCGATGACTTACTGGCGGGTGCTGGGGGCT
TCCGAGACAATCGCGAACATCTACACCACACAACACCGCCTCGACCAGGGTGAGATATCGGCCGGGGACG
CGGCGGTGGTAATGACAAGCGCCCAGATAACAATGGGCATGCCTTATGCCGTGACCGACGCCGTTCTGGC
TCCTCATATCGGGGGGGAGGCTGGGAGCTCACATGCCCCGCCCCCGGCCCTCACCCTCATCTTCGACCGC
CATCCCATCGCCGCCCTCCTGTGCTACCCGGCCGCGCGGTACCTTATGGGCAGCATGACCCCCCAGGCCG
TGCTGGCGTTCGTGGCCCTCATCCCGCCGACCTTGCCCGGCACCAACATCGTGCTTGGGGCCCTTCCGGA
GGACAGACACATCGACCGCCTGGCCAAACGCCAGCGCCCCGGCGAGCGGCTGGACCTGGCTATGCTGGCT
GCGATTCGCCGCGTTTACGGGCTACTTGCCAATACGGTGCGGTATCTGCAGTGCGGCGGGTCGTGGCGGG
AGGACTGGGGACAGCTTTCGGGGACGGCCGTGCCGCCCCAGGGTGCCGAGCCCCAGAGCAACGCGGGCCC
ACGACCCCATATCGGGGACACGTTATTTACCCTGTTTCGGGCCCCCGAGTTGCTGGCCCCCAACGGCGAC
CTGTATAACGTGTTTGCCTGGGCCTTGGACGTCTTGGCCAAACGCCTCCGTTCCATGCACGTCTTTATCC
TGGATTACGACCAATCGCCCGCCGGCTGCCGGGACGCCCTGCTGCAACTTACCTCCGGGATGGTCCAGAC
CCACGTCACCACCCCCGGCTCCATACCGACGATATGCGACCTGGCGCGCACGTTTGCCCGGGAGATGGGG
GAGGCTAACTGAGCTCTAGCTTATCGACTCGCCGATAGTGGAAACCGACGCCCCAGCACTCGTCCGAGGG
CAAAGGAATAGTCGAGAAATTGATGATCTATTAAACAATAAAGATGTCCACATGGAAGTTTTTCCTGTCA
TACTTTGTTAAGAAGGGTGAGAACAGAGTACCTACATTTTGAATGGAAGGATTGGAGCTACGGGGGTGGG
GGTGGGGTGGGATTAGATAAATGCCTGCTCTTTACTGAAGGCTCTTTACTATTGCTTTATGATAATGTTT
CATAGTTGGATATCATAATTTAAACAAGCAAAACCAAATTAAGGGCCAGCTCATTCCTCCCACTCATGAT
CTATAGATCCATCAGATCCTTTGTTACTTTATAGAAGAAATTTTGAGTTTTTGTTTTTTTTTAATAAATA
AATAAACATAAATAAATTGTTTGTTGAATTTATTATTAGTATGTAAGTGTAAATATAATAAAACTTAATA
TCTATTCAAATTAATAAATAAACCTCGATATACAGACCGATAAAACACATGCGTCAATTTTACGCATGAT
TATCTTTAACGTACGTCACAATATGATTATCTTTCTAGGGTTAAAGAGCTCCAGCTTTTGTTCCCTTTAG
TGAGGGTTAATTTCGAGCTTGGCGTAATCATGGTCATAGCTGTTTCCTGTGTGAAATTGTTATCCGCTCA
CAATTCCACACAACATACGAGCCGGAAGCATAAAGTGTAAAGCCTGGGGTGCCTAATGAGTGAGCTAACT
CACATTAATTGCGTTGCGCTCACTGCCCGCTTTCCAGTCGGGAAACCTGTCGTGCCAGCTGCATTAATGA
ATCGGCCAACGCGCGGGGAGAGGCGGTTTGCGTATTGGGCGCTCTTCCGCTTCCTCGCTCACTGACTCGC
TGCGCTCGGTCGTTCGGCTGCGGCGAGCGGTATCAGCTCACTCAAAGGCGGTAATACGGTTATCCACAGA
ATCAGGGGATAACGCAGGAAAGAACATGTGAGCAAAAGGCCAGCAAAAGGCCAGGAACCGTAAAAAGGCC
GCGTTGCTGGCGTTTTTCCATAGGCTCCGCCCCCCTGACGAGCATCACAAAAATCGACGCTCAAGTCAGA
GGTGGCGAAACCCGACAGGACTATAAAGATACCAGGCGTTTCCCCCTGGAAGCTCCCTCGTGCGCTCTCC
TGTTCCGACCCTGCCGCTTACCGGATACCTGTCCGCCTTTCTCCCTTCGGGAAGCGTGGCGCTTTCTCAT
AGCTCACGCTGTAGGTATCTCAGTTCGGTGTAGGTCGTTCGCTCCAAGCTGGGCTGTGTGCACGAACCCC
CCGTTCAGCCCGACCGCTGCGCCTTATCCGGTAACTATCGTCTTGAGTCCAACCCGGTAAGACACGACTT
ATCGCCACTGGCAGCAGCCACTGGTAACAGGATTAGCAGAGCGAGGTATGTAGGCGGTGCTACAGAGTTC
TTGAAGTGGTGGCCTAACTACGGCTACACTAGAAGAACAGTATTTGGTATCTGCGCTCTGCTGAAGCCAG
TTACCTTCGGAAAAAGAGTTGGTAGCTCTTGATCCGGCAAACAAACCACCGCTGGTAGCGGTGGTTTTTT
TGTTTGCAAGCAGCAGATTACGCGCAGAAAAAAAGGATCTCAAGAAGATCCTTTGATCTTTTCTACGGGG
TCTGACGCTCAGTGGAACGAAAACTCACGTTAAGGGATTTTGGTCATGAGATTATCAAAAAGGATCTTCA
CCTAGATCCTTTTAAATTAAAAATGAAGTTTTAAATCAATCTAAAGTATATATGAGTAAACTTGGTCTGA
CAGTTACCAATGCTTAATCAGTGAGGCACCTATCTCAGCGATCTGTCTATTTCGTTCATCCATAGTTGCC
TGACTCCCCGTCGTGTAGATAACTACGATACGGGAGGGCTTACCATCTGGCCCCAGTGCTGCAATGATAC
CGCGAGACCCACGCTCACCGGCTCCAGATTTATCAGCAATAAACCAGCCAGCCGGAAGGGCCGAGCGCAG
AAGTGGTCCTGCAACTTTATCCGCCTCCATCCAGTCTATTAATTGTTGCCGGGAAGCTAGAGTAAGTAGT
TCGCCAGTTAATAGTTTGCGCAACGTTGTTGCCATTGCTACAGGCATCGTGGTGTCACGCTCGTCGTTTG
GTATGGCTTCATTCAGCTCCGGTTCCCAACGATCAAGGCGAGTTACATGATCCCCCATGTTGTGCAAAAA
AGCGGTTAGCTCCTTCGGTCCTCCGATCGTTGTCAGAAGTAAGTTGGCCGCAGTGTTATCACTCATGGTT
ATGGCAGCACTGCATAATTCTCTTACTGTCATGCCATCCGTAAGATGCTTTTCTGTGACTGGTGAGTACT
CAACCAAGTCATTCTGAGAATAGTGTATGCGGCGACCGAGTTGCTCTTGCCCGGCGTCAATACGGGATAA
TACCGCGCCACATAGCAGAACTTTAAAAGTGCTCATCATTGGAAAACGTTCTTCGGGGCGAAAACTCTCA
AGGATCTTACCGCTGTTGAGATCCAGTTCGATGTAACCCACTCGTGCACCCAACTGATCTTCAGCATCTT
TTACTTTCACCAGCGTTTCTGGGTGAGCAAAAACGGGAAGGCAAAATGCCGCAAAAAAGGGAATAAGGGC
GACACGGAAATGTTGAATACTCATACTCTTCCTTTTTCAATATTATTGAAGCATTTATCAGGGTTATTGT
CTCATGAGCGGATACATATTTGAATGTATTTAGAAAAATAAACAAATAGGGGTTCCGCGCACATTTCCCC
GAAAAGTGCCAC
Features (pLannotate 1.2.2; 26 found; start..end, strand, type, name):
     30..458     -  rep_origin     f1 ori (sequence partly withheld): f1 bacteriophage origin of replication; arrow indicates direction of (+) strand synthesis
    463..620     -  CDS            lacZα (fragment): LacZα fragment of β-galactosidase; lacZ fragment
    623..641     +  promoter       T7 promoter: promoter for bacteriophage T7 RNA polymerase
   1021..1144    +  protein_bind   attR5: mutant version of attR; recombination site for the Gateway® LR reaction LR Clonase™
   1380..1532    -  CDS            dpnD (fragment): DPND_STRPN - Protein predicted: Swiss-Prot protein existence level 4. From Streptococcus pneumoniae serotype 4 (strain ATCC BAA-334 / TIGR4).
   1576..1878    -  CDS            ccdB: CCDB_ECOLI - Also known as G, letB, letD. Experimental evidence at protein level: Swiss-Prot protein existence level 1. Toxic component of a type II toxin-antitoxin (TA) system, functioning in plasmid maintainence. Responsible for the post- segregational killing (PSK) of plasmid-free cells, also referred to as a plasmid addiction system. Half-life of over 2 hours. Cell killing by CcdB is accompanied by filamentation, defects in chromosome and plasmid segregation, defects in cell division, formation of anucleate cells, decreased DNA synthesis and plasmid loss. Interferes with the activity of DN
   1883..2041    -  CDS            ccdA (fragment): CCDA_ECO57 - Also known as H, letA. Experimental evidence at protein level: Swiss-Prot protein existence level 1. Antitoxin component of a type II toxin-antitoxin (TA) system which inhibits the post-segregational killing (PSK) of plasmid-free cells, also referred to as a plasmid addiction system. Binds to and blocks the activity of CcdB; will also remove bound CcdB protein from the CcdB-GyrA complex by forming a CcdA-CcdB complex, a process termed rejuvenation. Functions as a transcriptional corepressor for the ccdAB operon, repression also requires CcdB (By similarity). From Escherichia coli
   2223..2881    -  CDS            CmR: chloramphenicol acetyltransferase; cat; confers resistance to chloramphenicol
   2882..2984    -  promoter       cat promoter: promoter of the E. coli cat gene encoding chloramphenicol acetyltransferase
   3162..3281    -  protein_bind   attR1: mutant version of attR; recombination site for the Gateway® LR reaction LR Clonase™
   3265..3285    -  protein_bind   attB4: mutant version of attB; core recombination site for the Gateway® BP reaction BP Clonase™
   3289..3310    +  misc_feature   MCS (fragment): pUC18/19 multiple cloning site
   3362..3461    +  CDS            TcR (fragment): tetracycline efflux protein; tet; confers resistance to tetracycline
   3472..3971    +  promoter       PGK promoter: mouse phosphoglycerate kinase 1 promoter
   3995..4965    +  CDS            HygR (fragment): aminoglycoside phosphotransferase from E. coli; aph(4)-Ia; confers resistance to hygromycin
   4966..6070    +  CDS            HSV TK (fragment): herpes simplex virus thymidine kinase confers sensitivity to nucleoside analogs such as acyclovir or ganciclovir
   6085..6139    +  CDS            HygR (fragment): aminoglycoside phosphotransferase from E. coli confers resistance to hygromycin
   6143..6417    +  polyA_signal   PGK poly(A) signal (fragment): mouse phosphoglycerate kinase 1 polyadenylation signal
   6682..6700    -  promoter       T3 promoter: promoter for bacteriophage T3 RNA polymerase
   6745..6761    -  protein_bind   lac operator: The lac repressor binds to the lac operator to inhibit transcription in E. coli. This inhibition can be relieved by adding lactose or isopropyl-β-D-thiogalactopyranoside (IPTG). lac repressor encoded by lacI
   6769..6799    -  promoter       lac promoter: promoter for the E. coli lac operon
   6814..6835    -  protein_bind   CAP binding site: CAP binding activates transcription in the presence of cAMP. E. coli catabolite activator protein
   6848..6940    -  CDS            lacI (fragment): lac repressor; lacI; The lac repressor binds to the lac operator to inhibit transcription in E. coli. This inhibition can be relieved by adding lactose or isopropyl-β-D-thiogalactopyranoside (IPTG).
   7123..7711    -  rep_origin     ori: high-copy-number ColE1/pMB1/pBR322/pUC origin of replication
   7882..8742    -  CDS            AmpR: β-lactamase; bla; confers resistance to ampicillin, carbenicillin, and related antibiotics
   8743..8847    -  promoter       AmpR promoter: bla
