[The description below was written by a language model from this plasmid's Addgene catalogue record and pLannotate feature annotations shown in this document.]
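Description:
pPB-DEST-R5R4-pHygTK is an 8.9 kb Multisite Gateway destination vector built on the pPB-MCSfw-pA backbone and catalogued as a mammalian expression plasmid. It was made as part of a toolbox for assembling knock-in gene-targeting constructs. The bacterial portion resembles a pBluescript-type phagemid, with a high-copy ColE1/pUC origin, an f1 origin, an ampicillin resistance gene with its bla promoter, lacZα and lac promoter/operator remnants, and flanking T7 and T3 promoters. The "pPB" name suggests a piggyBac transposon backbone. However, the feature table does not annotate any transposon terminal repeats, so this cannot be confirmed from the record.

The Gateway cassette is bounded by attR5 on one side. The site on the other side is labelled by the annotation software as attR1 with an overlapping attB4 core, which, given the plasmid name, most likely corresponds to attR4. Between these sites lie the ccdB toxin gene (with a ccdA fragment) and a chloramphenicol acetyltransferase gene with its cat promoter. The plasmid is therefore maintained under chloramphenicol and ampicillin in a ccdB-tolerant strain. LR recombination with compatible entry clones replaces the cassette, and ccdB counter-selects unrecombined vector in ordinary E. coli.

Immediately downstream of the cassette is the HygTK insert. In it, a mouse PGK promoter drives a synthetic fusion of hygromycin phosphotransferase to herpes simplex virus thymidine kinase, terminated by the PGK polyadenylation signal. This fusion allows positive selection of mammalian cells with hygromycin and negative selection with nucleoside analogues such as ganciclovir, which is useful for enriching and later removing integrated sequences.
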