Addgene plasmid #141059: pPB-DEST-R5R4-pHygTK
Purpose: Mutisite Gateway mediated vector construction
Depositing lab: Hideyuki Okano. Depositing organization: Keio University. Publication: A versatile toolbox for knock-in gene targeting based on the Multisite Gateway technology. Yoshimatsu S, Sone T, Nakajima M, Sato T, Okochi R, Ishikawa M, Nakamura M, Sasaki E, Shiozawa S, Okano H. PLoS One. 2019 Aug 27;14(8):e0221164. doi: 10.1371/journal.pone.0221164. eCollection 2019. PubMed 31454364.
Backbone
  Vector backbone: pPB-MCSfw-pA
  Vector type: Mammalian Expression
Growth in bacteria
  Bacterial resistance: Chloramphenicol and Ampicillin, 25 & 100 μg/mL
  Growth temperature: 37°C
  Growth strain: ccdB Survival
  Copy number: High Copy
Gene/Insert
  Gene/Insert name: HygTK
  Species: Synthetic
  Cloning method: Restriction Enzyme; 5′ cloning site Unknown (unknown if destroyed)
Terms and licenses: Academic/Nonprofit Terms; Industry Terms: Not Available to Industry
How to cite: pPB-DEST-R5R4-pHygTK was a gift from Hideyuki Okano (Addgene plasmid # 141059 ; http://n2t.net/addgene:141059 ; RRID:Addgene_141059)
